>Addgene plasmid #220300 | GFP-Bcl-2-ΔBH4 | addgene full sequence | sequence record 436484 | Addgene NGS Result
CATGCATTAGTTATTAATAGTAATCAATTACGGGGTCATTAGTTCATAGCCCATATATGGAGTTCCGCGT
TACATAACTTACGGTAAATGGCCCGCCTGGCTGACCGCCCAACGACCCCCGCCCATTGACGTCAATAATG
ACGTATGTTCCCATAGTAACGCCAATAGGGACTTTCCATTGACGTCAATGGGTGGAGTATTTACGGTAAA
CTGCCCACTTGGCAGTACATCAAGTGTATCATATGCCAAGTACGCCCCCTATTGACGTCAATGACGGTAA
ATGGCCCGCCTGGCATTATGCCCAGTACATGACCTTATGGGACTTTCCTACTTGGCAGTACATCTACGTA
TTAGTCATCGCTATTACCATGGTGATGCGGTTTTGGCAGTACATCAATGGGCGTGGATAGCGGTTTGACT
CACGGGGATTTCCAAGTCTCCACCCCATTGACGTCAATGGGAGTTTGTTTTGGCACCAAAATCAACGGGA
CTTTCCAAAATGTCGTAACAACTCCGCCCCATTGACGCAAATGGGCGGTAGGCGTGTACGGTGGGAGGTC
TATATAAGCAGAGCTGGTTTAGTGAACCGTCAGATCCGCTAGCCGCCACCATGGTGAGCAAGGGCGAGGA
GCTGTTCACCGGGGTGGTGCCCATCCTGGTCGAGCTGGACGGCGACGTAAACGGCCACAAGTTCAGCGTG
TCCGGCGAGGGCGAGGGCGATGCCACCTACGGCAAGCTGACCCTGAAGTTCATCTGCACCACCGGCAAGC
TGCCCGTGCCCTGGCCCACCCTCGTGACCACCTTGACCTACGGCGTGCAGTGCTTCGCCCGCTACCCCGA
CCACATGAAGCAGCACGACTTCTTCAAGTCCGCCATGCCCGAAGGCTACGTCCAGGAGCGCACCATCTTC
TTCAAGGACGACGGCAACTACAAGACCCGCGCCGAGGTGAAGTTCGAGGGCGACACCCTGGTGAACCGCA
TCGAGCTGAAGGGCATCGACTTCAAGGAGGACGGCAACATCCTGGGGCACAAGCTGGAGTACAACTACAA
CAGCCACAAGGTCTATATCACCGCCGACAAGCAGAAGAACGGCATCAAGGTGAACTTCAAGACCCGCCAC
AACATCGAGGACGGCAGCGTGCAGCTCGCCGACCACTACCAGCAGAACACCCCCATCGGCGACGGCCCCG
TGCTGCTGCCCGACAACCACTACCTGAGCACCCAGTCCGCCCTGAGCAAAGACCCCAACGAGAAGCGCGA
TCACATGGTCCTGCTGGAGTTCGTGACCGCCGCCGGGATCACTCTCGGCATGGACGAGCTGTACAAGCTC
AGATCTATGGCGCACGCTGGGAGAACGGGGTACCAGAGGGGCTACGAGTGGGATGCGGGAGATGTGGGCG
CCGCGCCCCCGGGGGCCGCCCCCGCACCGGGCATCTTCTCCTCCCAGCCCGGGCACACGCCCCATCCAGC
CGCATCCCGCGACCCGGTCGCCAGGACCTCGCCGCTGCAGACCCCGGCTGCCCCCGGCGCCGCCGCGGGG
CCTGCGCTCAGCCCGGTGCCACCTGTGGTCCACCTGACCCTCCGCCAGGCCGGCGACGACTTCTCCCGCC
GCTACCGCCGCGACTTCGCCGAGATGTCCAGCCAGCTGCACCTGACGCCCTTCACCGCGCGGGGACGCTT
TGCCACGGTGGTGGAGGAGCTCTTCAGGGACGGGGTGAACTGGGGGAGGATTGTGGCCTTCTTTGAGTTC
GGTGGGGTCATGTGTGTGGAGAGCGTCAACCGGGAGATGTCGCCCCTGGTGGACAACATCGCCCTGTGGA
TGACTGAGTACCTGAACCGGCACCTGCACACCTGGATCCAGGATAACGGAGGCTGGGATGCCTTTGTGGA
ACTGTACGGCCCCAGCATGCGGCCTCTGTTTGATTTCTCCTGGCTGTCTCTGAAGACTCTGCTCAGTTTG
GCCCTGGTGGGAGCTTGCATCACCCTGGGTGCCTATCTGAGCCACAAGTGAGAATTCTGCAGTCGACGGT
ACCGCGGGCCCGGGATCCACCGGATCTAGATAACTGATCATAATCAGCCATACCACATTTGTAGAGGTTT
TACTTGCTTTAAAAAACCTCCCACACCTCCCCCTGAACCTGAAACATAAAATGAATGCAATTGTTGTTGT
TAACTTGTTTATTGCAGCTTATAATGGTTACAAATAAAGCAATAGCATCACAAATTTCACAAATAAAGCA
TTTTTTTCACTGCATTCTAGTTGTGGTTTGTCCAAACTCATCAATGTATCTTAACGCGTAAATTGTAAGC
GTTAATATTTTGTTAAAATTCGCGTTAAATTTTTGTTAAATCAGCTCATTTTTTAACCAATAGGCCGAAA
TCGGCAAAATCCCTTATAAATCAAAAGAATAGACCGAGATAGGGT
[37 nt withheld, positions 2426-2462]
AAAGAACGTGGACTCCAACGTCAAAGG
[49 nt withheld, positions 2490-2538]
T
[91 nt withheld, positions 2540-2630]
G
[124 nt withheld, positions 2632-2755]
CAGGTGGCACTTTTCGGGGAAATGTGCGCGGAACCCCTATTTGTTTATTTTTCTAAATACATTCAAATAT
GTATCCGCTCATGAGACAATAACCCTGATAAATGCTTCAATAATATTGAAAAAGGAAGAGTCCTGAGGCG
GAAAGAACCAGCTGTGGAATGTGTGTCAGTTAGGGTGTGGAAAGTCCCCAGGCTCCCCAGCAGGCAGAAG
TATGCAAAGCATGCATCTCAATTAGTCAGCAACCAGGTGTGGAAAGTCCCCAGGCTCCCCAGCAGGCAGA
AGTATGCAAAGCATGCATCTCAATTAGTCAGCAACCATAGTCCCGCCCCTAACTCCGCCCATCCCGCCCC
TAACTCCGCCCAGTTCCGCCCATTCTCCGCCCCATGGCTGACTAATTTTTTTTATTTATGCAGAGGCCGA
GGCCGCCTCGGCCTCTGAGCTATTCCAGAAGTAGTGAGGAGGCTTTTTTGGAGGCCTAGGCTTTTGCAAA
GATCGATCAAGAGACAGGATGAGGATCGTTTCGCATGATTGAACAAGATGGATTGCACGCAGGTTCTCCG
GCCGCTTGGGTGGAGAGGCTATTCGGCTATGACTGGGCACAACAGACAATCGGCTGCTCTGATGCCGCCG
TGTTCCGGCTGTCAGCGCAGGGGCGCCCGGTTCTTTTTGTCAAGACCGACCTGTCCGGTGCCCTGAATGA
ACTGCAAGACGAGGCAGCGCGGCTATCGTGGCTGGCCACGACGGGCGTTCCTTGCGCAGCTGTGCTCGAC
GTTGTCACTGAAGCGGGAAGGGACTGGCTGCTATTGGGCGAAGTGCCGGGGCAGGATCTCCTGTCATCTC
ACCTTGCTCCTGCCGAGAAAGTATCCATCATGGCTGATGCAATGCGGCGGCTGCATACGCTTGATCCGGC
TACCTGCCCATTCGACCACCAAGCGAAACATCGCATCGAGCGAGCACGTACTCGGATGGAAGCCGGTCTT
GTCGATCAGGATGATCTGGACGAAGAGCATCAGGGGCTCGCGCCAGCCGAACTGTTCGCCAGGCTCAAGG
CGAGCATGCCCGACGGCGAGGATCTCGTCGTGACCCATGGCGATGCCTGCTTGCCGAATATCATGGTGGA
AAATGGCCGCTTTTCTGGATTCATCGACTGTGGCCGGCTGGGTGTGGCGGACCGCTATCAGGACATAGCG
TTGGCTACCCGTGATATTGCTGAAGAGCTTGGCGGCGAATGGGCTGACCGCTTCCTCGTGCTTTACGGTA
TCGCCGCTCCCGATTCGCAGCGCATCGCCTTCTATCGCCTTCTTGACGAGTTCTTCTGAGCGGGACTCTG
GGGTTCGAAATGACCGACCAAGCGACGCCCAACCTGCCATCACGAGATTTCGATTCCACCGCCGCCTTCT
ATGAAAGGTTGGGCTTCGGAATCGTTTTCCGGGACGCCGGCTGGATGATCCTCCAGCGCGGGGATCTCAT
GCTGGAGTTCTTCGCCCACCCTAGGGGGAGGCTAACTGAAACACGGAAGGAGACAATACCGGAAGGAACC
CGCGCTATGACGGCAATAAAAAGACAGAATAAAACGCACGGTGTTGGGTCGTTTGTTCATAAACGCGGGG
TTCGGTCCCAGGGCTGGCACTCTGTCGATACCCCACCGAGACCCCATTGGGGCCAATACGCCCGCGTTTC
TTCCTTTTCCCCACCCCACCCCCCAAGTTCGGGTGAAGGCCCAGGGCTCGCAGCCAACGTCGGGGCGGCA
GGCCCTGCCATAGCCTCAGGTTACTCATATATACTTTAGATTGATTTAAAACTTCATTTTTAATTTAAAA
GGATCTAGGTGAAGATCCTTTTTGATAATCTCATGACCAAAATCCCTTAACGTGAGTTTTCGTTCCACTG
AGCGTCAGACCCCGTAGAAAAGATCAAAGGATCTTCTTGAGATCCTTTTTTTCTGCGCGTAATCTGCTGC
TTGCAAACAAAAAAACCACCGCTACCAGCGGTGGTTTGTTTGCCGGATCAAGAGCTACCAACTCTTTTTC
CGAAGGTAACTGGCTTCAGCAGAGCGCAGATACCAAATACTGTTCTTCTAGTGTAGCCGTAGTTAGGCCA
CCACTTCAAGAACTCTGTAGCACCGCCTACATACCTCGCTCTGCTAATCCTGTTACCAGTGGCTGCTGCC
AGTGGCGATAAGTCGTGTCTTACCGGGTTGGACTCAAGACGATAGTTACCGGATAAGGCGCAGCGGTCGG
GCTGAACGGGGGGTTCGTGCACACAGCCCAGCTTGGAGCGAACGACCTACACCGAACTGAGATACCTACA
GCGTGAGCTATGAGAAAGCGCCACGCTTCCCGAAGGGAGAAAGGCGGACAGGTATCCGGTAAGCGGCAGG
GTCGGAACAGGAGAGCGCACGAGGGAGCTTCCAGGGGGAAACGCCTGGTATCTTTATAGTCCTGTCGGGT
TTCGCCACCTCTGACTTGAGCGTCGATTTTTGTGATGCTCGTCAGGGGGGCGGAGCCTATGGAAAAACGC
CAGCAACGCGGCCTTTTTACGGTTCCTGGCCTTTTGCTGGCCTTTTGCTCACATGTTCTTTCCTGCGTTA
TCCCCTGATTCTGTGGATAACCGTATTACCGC
Features (pLannotate 1.2.2; 15 found; start..end, strand, type, name):
     68..371     +  enhancer       CMV enhancer: human cytomegalovirus immediate early enhancer
    372..575     +  promoter       CMV promoter: human cytomegalovirus (CMV) immediate early promoter
    611..1327    +  CDS            Emerald: Emerald is a basic (constitutively fluorescent) green fluorescent protein published in 1998, derived from Aequorea victoria. It is reported to be a very rapidly-maturing weak dimer.
   1337..2008    +  CDS            BCL2 (fragment): BCL2_HUMAN - Experimental evidence at protein level: Swiss-Prot protein existence level 1. Suppresses apoptosis in a variety of cell systems including factor-dependent lymphohematopoietic and neural cells. Regulates cell death by controlling the mitochondrial membrane permeability. Appears to function in a feedback loop system with caspases. Inhibits caspase activity either by preventing the release of cytochrome c from the mitochondria and/or by binding to the apoptosis-activating factor (APAF-1). May attenuate inflammation by impairing NLRP1-inflammasome activation, hence CASP1 activation an
   2012..2048    +  misc_feature   MCS (fragment): multiple cloning site
   2065..2149    +  CDS            large T antigen (fragment): large T antigen from SV40 (simian virus 40)
   2172..2293    +  polyA_signal   SV40 poly(A) signal: SV40 polyadenylation signal
   2327..2755    -  rep_origin     f1 ori (sequence partly withheld): f1 bacteriophage origin of replication; arrow indicates direction of (+) strand synthesis
   2782..2886    +  promoter       AmpR promoter: bla
   2888..3245    +  promoter       SV40 promoter: SV40 enhancer and early promoter
   3280..4074    +  CDS            NeoR/KanR: aminoglycoside phosphotransferase from Tn5; aph(3')-II (or nptII); confers resistance to neomycin, kanamycin, and G418 (Geneticin®)
   4095..4247    +  CDS            ble (fragment): BLE_KLEPN - Experimental evidence at protein level: Swiss-Prot protein existence level 1. Binding protein with a strong affinity to the bleomycin family of antibiotics. Binds to CL990; an antimitotic-antibiotic compound. From Klebsiella pneumoniae.
   4306..4353    +  polyA_signal   HSV TK poly(A) signal: herpes simplex virus thymidine kinase polyadenylation signal (Cole and Stacy, 1985)
   4444..4460    -  polyA_signal   bGH poly(A) signal (fragment): bovine growth hormone polyadenylation signal
   4682..5270    +  rep_origin     ori: high-copy-number ColE1/pMB1/pBR322/pUC origin of replication
