[The description below was written by a language model from this plasmid's Addgene catalogue record and pLannotate feature annotations shown in this document.]
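Description:
GFP-Bcl-2-ΔBH4 is a mammalian expression plasmid built on the pEMD-C1 backbone, a C1-style fusion vector in which the fluorescent protein sits upstream of the cloning site. The full sequenced construct is about 5.4 kb. It is maintained in E. coli at high copy through a ColE1/pUC-type origin and also carries an f1 phage origin. A single NeoR/KanR gene (Tn5 aminoglycoside phosphotransferase) does double duty. A bacterial bla-type promoter drives it for kanamycin selection in bacteria, and the adjacent SV40 enhancer/early promoter drives it for G418 selection in mammalian cells, with an HSV TK polyadenylation signal terminating the cassette. Short annotated fragments of ble, SV40 large T antigen and a bGH poly(A) signal appear to be partial matches within backbone sequence rather than functional elements.

The payload is a human BCL2 coding sequence lacking the BH4 domain (recorded insert of 675 bp), fused in frame to the C terminus of Emerald GFP, a rapidly maturing green variant derived from Aequorea victoria GFP. The fusion is expressed from the human cytomegalovirus immediate early enhancer and promoter and is followed by remnants of the multiple cloning site and an SV40 polyadenylation signal. The insert was introduced by restriction cloning, though the cloning sites are not recorded.

BCL2 is an anti-apoptotic regulator of mitochondrial membrane permeability. Removing its BH4 domain gives a truncation mutant for testing what that region contributes, while the GFP tag allows the protein's level and localisation to be followed in transfected cells. The associated publication concerns thalidomide derivatives that degrade BCL-2 via CRBN, which suggests use in mapping the domain requirements for that degradation, although the record states only mammalian expression as the purpose.
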