Addgene plasmid #220300: GFP-Bcl-2-ΔBH4
Purpose: mammalian expression of Bcl-2-ΔBH4 tagged with GFP
Depositing lab: Xinlai Cheng. Depositing organization: Buchmann Institute for Molecular Life Sciences. Publication: Thalidomide derivatives degrade BCL-2 by reprogramming the binding surface of CRBN. Wang J, Heinz M, Han K, Shah VJ, Hasselbeck S, Schwalm MP, Rathore R, Hummer G, Zhou J, Dikic I, Cheng X. Cell Reports Physical Science, Volume 5, Issue 5, 101960 10.1016/j.xcrp.2024.101960.
Backbone
  Vector backbone: pEMD-C1
  Backbone size w/o insert (bp): 4702
  Vector type: Mammalian Expression
  Selectable markers: Neomycin (select with G418)
Growth in bacteria
  Bacterial resistance: Kanamycin, 50 μg/mL
  Growth temperature: 37°C
  Growth strain: DH5alpha
  Copy number: High Copy
Gene/Insert
  Gene/Insert name: Bcl2
  Species: H. sapiens (human)
  Insert size (bp): 675
  Mutation: BH4 deleted
  Entrez Gene: BCL2 (a.k.a. Bcl-2, PPP1R50)
  Promoter: CMV
  Tag / fusion protein: Emerald GFP (N terminal on backbone)
  Cloning method: Restriction Enzyme; 5′ cloning site unknown (unknown if destroyed)
Terms and licenses: Academic/Nonprofit Terms; Industry Terms: Not Available to Industry
How to cite: GFP-Bcl-2-ΔBH4 was a gift from Xinlai Cheng (Addgene plasmid # 220300 ; http://n2t.net/addgene:220300 ; RRID:Addgene_220300)
